Addgene plasmid #120532: H1-Lin28-6U
Purpose: dsRNA expression
Depositing lab: Petr Svoboda. Depositing organization: Institute of Molecular Genetics of the Czech Academy of Sciences.
Backbone
  Vector backbone: pJET1.2
  Vector type: RNAi
Growth in bacteria
  Bacterial resistance: Ampicillin, 100 μg/mL
  Growth temperature: 37°C
  Growth strain: DH5alpha
  Copy number: High Copy
Gene/Insert
  Gene/Insert name: Lin28
  Species: M. musculus (mouse)
  Entrez Gene: Lin28a (a.k.a. Gm10299, Lin-28, Lin28, Tex17, lin-28A)
  Cloning method: Restriction Enzyme; 5′ cloning site Unknown (unknown if destroyed); 3′ cloning site Unknown (unknown if destroyed)
Terms and licenses: Academic/Nonprofit Terms; Industry Terms: Not Available to Industry
How to cite: H1-Lin28-6U was a gift from Petr Svoboda (Addgene plasmid # 120532 ; http://n2t.net/addgene:120532 ; RRID:Addgene_120532)
