[The description below was written by a language model from this plasmid's Addgene catalogue record and pLannotate feature annotations shown in this document.]
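Description:
H1-Lin28-6U is a small (about 2.9 kb) RNAi-type plasmid built on the pJET1.2 cloning backbone and catalogued as a tool for expressing double-stranded RNA. It is maintained in E. coli through a high-copy ColE1/pUC-type origin of replication and is selected with ampicillin through the bla β-lactamase gene, which is driven by its own promoter. No mammalian selection marker, reporter or viral element is annotated, so the plasmid appears suited to transient delivery rather than stable selection.

The payload is a sequence derived from mouse Lin28a, although the automated annotation does not mark the insert itself. What it does detect is a human U6 snRNA promoter on the forward strand (positions 85–325) and a fragment of the human H1 RNA promoter on the reverse strand (688–889). These two RNA polymerase III promoters therefore face each other across an unannotated stretch of roughly 350 nt. This layout is consistent with convergent transcription of both strands of an intervening Lin28 segment to give complementary RNAs that can anneal into dsRNA, but the record does not state this design, and the cloning sites are listed as unknown. The "6U" in the name may refer to a uridine run such as a Pol III terminator or 3′ tail, though this is not explained either.

A very short PLtetO-1 match next to the H1 promoter hints at tet operator sequence, and the small lacI fragment across the origin is most likely backbone remnant or a spurious hit. The construct would typically be used to study dsRNA-triggered responses or RNAi against Lin28 in mammalian cells.
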