Features (pLannotate 1.2.2; 7 found; start..end, strand, type, name):
     85..325     +  promoter       U6 promoter: RNA polymerase III promoter for human U6 snRNA
    672..689     -  promoter       PLtetO-1 promoter (fragment): modified phage lambda PL promoter with tet operator sites (Lutz and Bujard, 1997)
    688..889     -  promoter       H1 promoter (fragment): human H1 RNA promoter
    986..1090    +  promoter       AmpR promoter: bla
   1091..1951    +  CDS            AmpR: β-lactamase; bla; confers resistance to ampicillin, carbenicillin, and related antibiotics
   2122..2710    +  rep_origin     ori: high-copy-number ColE1/pMB1/pBR322/pUC origin of replication
   2893..80      +  CDS            lacI (fragment) (across the origin): lac repressor; lacI; The lac repressor binds to the lac operator to inhibit transcription in E. coli. This inhibition can be relieved by adding lactose or isopropyl-β-D-thiogalactopyranoside (IPTG).
>Addgene plasmid #120532 | H1-Lin28-6U | addgene full sequence | sequence record 234006 | Addgene NGS Result
CCAATACGCAAACCGCCTCTCCCCGCGCGTTGGCCGATTCATTAATGCAGCTGGCACGACAGGTTTCCCG
ACTGGAAAGCAATTGAGGGCCTATTTCCCATGATTCCTTCATATTTGCATATACGATACAAGGCTGTTAG
AGAGATAATTGGAATTAATTTGACTGTAAACACAAAGATATTAGTACAAAATACGTGACGTAGAAAGTAA
TAATTTCTTGGGTAGTTTGCAGTTTTAAAATTATGTTTTAAAATGGACTATCATATGCTTACCGTAACTT
GAAAGTATTTCGATTTCTTGGCTTTATATATCTTGTGGAAAGGACGAAACACCGGGAAAAAGCTTGGAGT
TTAAGGAAAGAGGCATCAATCTGCAGAGTGGAGAAAGTGGGGGTAAGGGTGGGTTGCGTGGGTAGCTTGC
ACTGCCGTGTCTCAGGCCGGGGTTCCCAGTGTCACCCTGTCTTTCCTTGGAGGGAAGGAAAGGATGAGAC
AAAGGAACTCCTACCACACTCTATCTGAAAGCAAGTGAAGGCTTTTGTGGGGAGGAACCACCCTAGAACC
CGAGGCTTTGCCAAGTGGCTGGGCTAGGGAAGTTCTTTTGTAGAAGGCTGTGTGATATTTCCCTTGCCAG
ACGGGAAGCGAAACAAGTGTCAAACCGCGGCCGCTTTTTCCCTCTATCACTGATAGGGAACTTATAAGAT
TCCCAAATCCAAAGACATTTCACGTTTATGGTGATTTCCCAGAACACATAGCGACATGCAAATATTGCAG
GGCGCCACTCCCCTGTCCCTCACAGCCATCTTCCTGCCAGGGCGCACGCGCGCTGGGTGTTCCCGCCTAG
TGACACTGGGCCCGCGATTCCTTGGAGCGGGTTGATGACGTCAGCGTTCTGCAGGGGCGGCCTCGTGATA
CGCCTATTTTTATAGGTTAATGTCATGATAATAATGGTTTCTTAGACGTCAGGTGGCACTTTTCGGGGAA
ATGTGCGCGGAACCCCTATTTGTTTATTTTTCTAAATACATTCAAATATGTATCCGCTCATGAGACAATA
ACCCTGATAAATGCTTCAATAATATTGAAAAAGGAAGAGTATGAGTATTCAACATTTCCGTGTCGCCCTT
ATTCCCTTTTTTGCGGCATTTTGCCTTCCTGTTTTTGCTCACCCAGAAACGCTGGTGAAAGTAAAAGATG
CTGAAGATCAGTTGGGTGCACGAGTGGGTTACATCGAACTGGATCTCAACAGCGGTAAGATCCTTGAGAG
TTTTCGCCCCGAAGAACGTTTTCCAATGATGAGCACTTTTAAAGTTCTGCTATGTGGCGCGGTATTATCC
CGTATTGACGCCGGGCAAGAGCAACTCGGTCGCCGCATACACTATTCTCAGAATGACTTGGTTGAGTACT
CACCAGTCACAGAAAAGCATCTTACGGATGGCATGACAGTAAGAGAATTATGCAGTGCTGCCATAACCAT
GAGTGATAACACTGCGGCCAACTTACTTCTGACAACGATCGGAGGACCGAAGGAGCTAACCGCTTTTTTG
CACAACATGGGGGATCATGTAACTCGCCTTGATCGTTGGGAACCGGAGCTGAATGAAGCCATACCAAACG
ACGAGCGTGACACCACGATGCCTGTAGCAATGGCAACAACGTTGCGCAAACTATTAACTGGCGAACTACT
TACTCTAGCTTCCCGGCAACAATTAATAGACTGGATGGAGGCGGATAAAGTTGCAGGACCACTTCTGCGC
TCGGCCCTTCCGGCTGGCTGGTTTATTGCTGATAAATCTGGAGCCGGTGAGCGTGGGTCTCGCGGTATCA
TTGCAGCACTGGGGCCAGATGGTAAGCCCTCCCGTATCGTAGTTATCTACACGACGGGGAGTCAGGCAAC
TATGGATGAACGAAATAGACAGATCGCTGAGATAGGTGCCTCACTGATTAAGCATTGGTAACTGTCAGAC
CAAGTTTACTCATATATACTTTAGATTGATTTAAAACTTCATTTTTAATTTAAAAGGATCTAGGTGAAGA
TCCTTTTTGATAATCTCATGACCAAAATCCCTTAACGTGAGTTTTCGTTCCACTGAGCGTCAGACCCCGT
AGAAAAGATCAAAGGATCTTCTTGAGATCCTTTTTTTCTGCGCGTAATCTGCTGCTTGCAAACAAAAAAA
CCACCGCTACCAGCGGTGGTTTGTTTGCCGGATCAAGAGCTACCAACTCTTTTTCCGAAGGTAACTGGCT
TCAGCAGAGCGCAGATACCAAATACTGTTCTTCTAGTGTAGCCGTAGTTAGGCCACCACTTCAAGAACTC
TGTAGCACCGCCTACATACCTCGCTCTGCTAATCCTGTTACCAGTGGCTGCTGCCAGTGGCGATAAGTCG
TGTCTTACCGGGTTGGACTCAAGACGATAGTTACCGGATAAGGCGCAGCGGTCGGGCTGAACGGGGGGTT
CGTGCACACAGCCCAGCTTGGAGCGAACGACCTACACCGAACTGAGATACCTACAGCGTGAGCTATGAGA
AAGCGCCACGCTTCCCGAAGGGAGAAAGGCGGACAGGTATCCGGTAAGCGGCAGGGTCGGAACAGGAGAG
CGCACGAGGGAGCTTCCAGGGGGAAACGCCTGGTATCTTTATAGTCCTGTCGGGTTTCGCCACCTCTGAC
TTGAGCGTCGATTTTTGTGATGCTCGTCAGGGGGGCGGAGCCTATGGAAAAACGCCAGCAACGCGGCCTT
TTTACGGTTCCTGGCCTTTTGCTGGCCTTTTGCTCACATGTTCTTTCCTGCGTTATCCCCTGATTCTGTG
GATAACCGTATTACCGCCTTTGAGTGAGCTGATACCGCTCGCCGCAGCCGAACGACCGAGCGCAGCGAGT
CAGTGAGCGAGGAAGCGGAAGAGCGC
